>Addgene plasmid #140748 | pLenti CMV TRE3G BCL2L11 G156E Neo | addgene full sequence | sequence record 300677 | Addgene NGS Result
GGGTCTCTCTGGTTAGACCAGATCTGAGCCTGGGAGCTCTCTGGCTAACTAGGGAACCCACTGCTTAAGC
CTCAATAAAGCTTGCCTTGAGTGCTTCAAGTAGTGTGTGCCCGTCTGTTGTGTGACTCTGGTAACTAGAG
ATCCCTCAGACCCTTTTAGTCAGTGTGGAAAATCTCTAGCAGTGGCGCCCGAACAGGGACTTGAAAGCGA
AAGGGAAACCAGAGGAGCTCTCTCGACGCAGGACTCGGCTTGCTGAAGCGCGCACGGCAAGAGGCGAGGG
GCGGCGACTGGTGAGTACGCCAAAAATTTTGACTAGCGGAGGCTAGAAGGAGAGAGATGGGTGCGAGAGC
GTCAGTATTAAGCGGGGGAGAATTAGATCGCGATGGGAAAAAATTCGGTTAAGGCCAGGGGGAAAGAAAA
AATATAAATTAAAACATATAGTATGGGCAAGCAGGGAGCTAGAACGATTCGCAGTTAATCCTGGCCTGTT
AGAAACATCAGAAGGCTGTAGACAAATACTGGGACAGCTACAACCATCCCTTCAGACAGGATCAGAAGAA
CTTAGATCATTATATAATACAGTAGCAACCCTCTATTGTGTGCATCAAAGGATAGAGATAAAAGACACCA
AGGAAGCTTTAGACAAGATAGAGGAAGAGCAAAACAAAAGTAAGACCACCGCACAGCAAGCGGCCGCTGA
TCTTCAGACCTGGAGGAGGAGATATGAGGGACAATTGGAGAAGTGAATTATATAAATATAAAGTAGTAAA
AATTGAACCATTAGGAGTAGCACCCACCAAGGCAAAGAGAAGAGTGGTGCAGAGAGAAAAAAGAGCAGTG
GGAATAGGAGCTTTGTTCCTTGGGTTCTTGGGAGCAGCAGGAAGCACTATGGGCGCAGCGTCAATGACGC
TGACGGTACAGGCCAGACAATTATTGTCTGGTATAGTGCAGCAGCAGAACAATTTGCTGAGGGCTATTGA
GGCGCAACAGCATCTGTTGCAACTCACAGTCTGGGGCATCAAGCAGCTCCAGGCAAGAATCCTGGCTGTG
GAAAGATACCTAAAGGATCAACAGCTCCTGGGGATTTGGGGTTGCTCTGGAAAACTCATTTGCACCACTG
CTGTGCCTTGGAATGCTAGTTGGAGTAATAAATCTCTGGAACAGATTTGGAATCACACGACCTGGATGGA
GTGGGACAGAGAAATTAACAATTACACAAGCTTAATACACTCCTTAATTGAAGAATCGCAAAACCAGCAA
GAAAAGAATGAACAAGAATTATTGGAATTAGATAAATGGGCAAGTTTGTGGAATTGGTTTAACATAACAA
ATTGGCTGTGGTATATAAAATTATTCATAATGATAGTAGGAGGCTTGGTAGGTTTAAGAATAGTTTTTGC
TGTACTTTCTATAGTGAATAGAGTTAGGCAGGGATATTCACCATTATCGTTTCAGACCCACCTCCCAACC
CCGAGGGGACCCGACAGGCCCGAAGGAATAGAAGAAGAAGGTGGAGAGAGAGACAGAGACAGATCCATTC
GATTAGTGAACGGATCTCGACGGTATCGGTTAACTTTTAAAAGAAAAGGGGGGATTGGGGGGTACAGTGC
AGGGGAAAGAATAGTAGACATAATAGCAACAGACATACAAACTAAAGAATTACAAAAACAAATTACAAAA
ATTCAAAATTTTATCGATCACGAGACTAGCCTCGAGTTGGCTTTACTCCCTATCAGTGATAGAGAACGTA
TGAAGAGTTTACTCCCTATCAGTGATAGAGAACGTATGCAGACTTTACTCCCTATCAGTGATAGAGAACG
TATAAGGAGTTTACTCCCTATCAGTGATAGAGAACGTATGACCAGTTTACTCCCTATCAGTGATAGAGAA
CGTATCTACAGTTTACTCCCTATCAGTGATAGAGAACGTATATCCAGTTTACTCCCTATCAGTGATAGAG
AACGTATAAGCTTTAGGCGTGTACGGTGGGCGCCTATAAAAGCAGAGCTCGTTTAGTGAACCGTCAGATC
GCCTGGAGCAATTCCACAACACTTTTGTCTTATACCAACTTTCCGTACCACTTCCTACCCTCGTAAACCG
GTTCGTCGACTAGTCCAGTGTGGTGGAATTCTGCAGATACCATGGCAAAGCAACCTTCTGATGTAAGTTC
TGAGTGTGACCGAGAAGGTAGACAATTGCAGCCTGCGGAGAGGCCTCCCCAGCTCAGACCTGGGGCCCCT
ACCTCCCTACAGACAGAGCCACAAGGTAATCCTGAAGGCAATCACGGAGGTGAAGGGGACAGCTGCCCCC
ACGGCAGCCCTCAGGGCCCGCTGGCCCCACCTGCCAGCCCTGGCCCTTTTGCTACCAGATCCCCGCTTTT
CATCTTTATGAGAAGATCCTCCCTGCTGTCTCGATCCTCCAGTGGGTATTTCTCTTTTGACACAGACAGG
AGCCCAGCACCCATGAGTTGTGACAAATCAACACAAACCCCAAGTCCTCCTTGCCAGGCCTTCAACCACT
ATCTCAGTGCAATGGCTTCCATGAGGCAGGCTGAACCTGCAGATATGCGCCCAGAGATATGGATCGCCCA
AGAGTTGCGGCGTATTGAAGACGAGTTTAACGCTTACTATGCAAGGAGGGTATTTTTGAATAATTACCAA
GCAGCCGAAGACCACCCACGAATGGTTATCTTACGACTGTTACGTTACATTGTCCGCCTGGTGTGGAGAA
TGCATTGAATCCAGCACAGTGGCGGCCGCTCGACAATCAACCTCTGGATTACAAAATTTGTGAAAGATTG
ACTGGTATTCTTAACTATGTTGCTCCTTTTACGCTATGTGGATACGCTGCTTTAATGCCTTTGTATCATG
CTATTGCTTCCCGTATGGCTTTCATTTTCTCCTCCTTGTATAAATCCTGGTTGCTGTCTCTTTATGAGGA
GTTGTGGCCCGTTGTCAGGCAACGTGGCGTGGTGTGCACTGTGTTTGCTGACGCAACCCCCACTGGTTGG
GGCATTGCCACCACCTGTCAGCTCCTTTCCGGGACTTTCGCTTTCCCCCTCCCTATTGCCACGGCGGAAC
TCATCGCCGCCTGCCTTGCCCGCTGCTGGACAGGGGCTCGGCTGTTGGGCACTGACAATTCCGTGGTGTT
GTCGGGGAAGCTGACGTCCTTTCCATGGCTGCTCGCCTGTGTTGCCACCTGGATTCTGCGCGGGACGTCC
TTCTGCTACGTCCCTTCGGCCCTCAATCCAGCGGACCTTCCTTCCCGCGGCCTGCTGCCGGCTCTGCGGC
CTCTTCCGCGTCTTCGCCTTCGCCCTCAGACGAGTCGGATCTCCCTTTGGGCCGCCTCCCCGCCTGGAAT
TCTGCAGATATACGGACTAGTGATCTAATTCTACCGGGTAGGGGAGGCGCTTTTCCCAAGGCAGTCTGGA
GCATGCGCTTTAGCAGCCCCGCTGGGCACTTGGCGCTACACAAGTGGCCTCTGGCCTCGCACACATTCCA
CATCCACCGGTAGGCGCCAACCGGCTCCGTTCTTTGGTGGCCCCTTCGCGCCACCTTCTACTCCTCCCCT
AGTCAGGAAGTTCCCCCCCGCCCCGCAGCTCGCGTCGTGCAGGACGTGACAAATGGAAGTAGCACGTCTC
ACTAGTCTCGTGCAGATGGACAGCACCGCTGAGCAATGGAAGCGGGTAGGCCTTTGGGGCAGCGGCCAAT
AGCAGCTTTGCTCCTTCGCTTTCTGGGCTCAGAGGCTGGGAAGGGGTGGGTCCGGGGGCGGGCTCAGGGG
CGGGCTCAGGGGCGGGGCGGGCGCCCGAAGGTCCTCCGGAGGCCCGGCATTCTGCACGCTTCAAAAGCGC
ACGTCTGCCGCGCTGTTCTCCTCTTCCTCATCTCCGGGCCTTTCGACCTGCAGCCAATATGGGATCGGCC
ATTGAACAAGATGGATTGCACGCAGGTTCTCCGGCCGCTTGGGTGGAGAGGCTATTCGGCTATGACTGGG
CACAACAGACAATCGGCTGCTCTGATGCCGCCGTGTTCCGGCTGTCAGCGCAGGGGCGCCCGGTTCTTTT
TGTCAAGACCGACCTGTCCGGTGCCCTGAATGAACTGCAGGACGAGGCAGCGCGGCTATCGTGGCTGGCC
ACGACGGGCGTTCCTTGCGCAGCTGTGCTCGACGTTGTCACTGAAGCGGGAAGGGACTGGCTGCTATTGG
GCGAAGTGCCGGGGCAGGATCTCCTGTCATCTCACCTTGCTCCTGCCGAGAAAGTATCCATCATGGCTGA
TGCAATGCGGCGGCTGCATACGCTTGATCCGGCTACCTGCCCATTCGACCACCAAGCGAAACATCGCATC
GAGCGAGCACGTACTCGGATGGAAGCCGGTCTTGTCGATCAGGATGATCTGGACGAAGAGCATCAGGGGC
TCGCGCCAGCCGAACTGTTCGCCAGGCTCAAGGCGCGCATGCCCGACGGCGAGGATCTCGTCGTGACCCA
TGGCGATGCCTGCTTGCCGAATATCATGGTGGAAAATGGCCGCTTTTCTGGATTCATCGACTGTGGCCGG
CTGGGTGTGGCGGACCGCTATCAGGACATAGCGTTGGCTACCCGTGATATTGCTGAAGAGCTTGGCGGCG
AATGGGCTGACCGCTTCCTCGTGCTTTACGGTATCGCCGCTCCCGATTCGCAGCGCATCGCCTTCTATCG
CCTTCTTGACGAGTTCTTCTGAGGGGATCCGTCGAGGGCCCGGTACCTTTAAGACCAATGACTTACAAGG
CAGCTGTAGATCTTAGCCACTTTTTAAAAGAAAAGGGGGGACTGGAAGGGCTAGCTCACTCCCAACGAAG
ACAAGATCTGCTTTTTGCTTGTACTGGGTCTCTCTGGTTAGACCAGATCTGAGCCTGGGAGCTCTCTGGC
TAACTAGGGAACCCACTGCTTAAGCCTCAATAAAGCTTGCCTTGAGTGCTTCAAGTAGTGTGTGCCCGTC
TGTTGTGTGACTCTGGTAACTAGAGATCCCTCAGACCCTTTTAGTCAGTGTGGAAAATCTCTAGCAGTAG
TAGTTCATGTCATCTTATTATTCAGTATTTATAACTTGCAAAGAAATGAATATCAGAGAGTGAGAGGAAC
TTGTTTATTGCAGCTTATAATGGTTACAAATAAAGCAATAGCATCACAAATTTCACAAATAAAGCATTTT
TTTCACTGCATTCTAGTTGTGGTTTGTCCAAACTCATCAATGTATCTTATCATGTCTGGCTCTAGCTATC
CCGCCCCTAACTCCGCCCATCCCGCCCCTAACTCCGCCCAGTTCCGCCCATTCTCCGCCCCATGGCTGAC
TAATTTTTTTTATTTATGCAGAGGCCGAGGCCGCCTCGGCCTCTGAGCTATTCCAGAAGTAGTGAGGAGG
CTTTTTTGGAGGCCTAGGGACGTACCCAATTCGCCCTATAGTGAGTCGTATTACGCGCGCTCACTGGCCG
TCGTTTTACAACGTCGTGACTGGGAAAACCCTGGCGTTACCCAACTTAATCGCCTTGCAGCACATCCCCC
TTTCGCCAGCTGGCGTAATAGCGAAGAGGCCCGCACCGATCGCCCTTCCCAACAGTTGCGCAGCCTGAAT
GGCGAATGGG
[124 nt withheld, positions 5611-5734]
C
[91 nt withheld, positions 5736-5826]
A
[49 nt withheld, positions 5828-5876]
CCTTTGACGTTGGAGTCCACGTTCTTT
[37 nt withheld, positions 5904-5940]
ACCCTATCTCGGTCTATTCTTTTGATTTATAAGGGATTTTGCCGATTTCGGCCTATTGGTTAAAAAATGA
GCTGATTTAACAAAAATTTAACGCGAATTTTAACAAAATATTAACGCTTACAATTTAGGTGGCACTTTTC
GGGGAAATGTGCGCGGAACCCCTATTTGTTTATTTTTCTAAATACATTCAAATATGTATCCGCTCATGAG
ACAATAACCCTGATAAATGCTTCAATAATATTGAAAAAGGAAGAGTATGAGTATTCAACATTTCCGTGTC
GCCCTTATTCCCTTTTTTGCGGCATTTTGCCTTCCTGTTTTTGCTCACCCAGAAACGCTGGTGAAAGTAA
AAGATGCTGAAGATCAGTTGGGTGCACGAGTGGGTTACATCGAACTGGATCTCAACAGCGGTAAGATCCT
TGAGAGTTTTCGCCCCGAAGAACGTTTTCCAATGATGAGCACTTTTAAAGTTCTGCTATGTGGCGCGGTA
TTATCCCGTATTGACGCCGGGCAAGAGCAACTCGGTCGCCGCATACACTATTCTCAGAATGACTTGGTTG
AGTACTCACCAGTCACAGAAAAGCATCTTACGGATGGCATGACAGTAAGAGAATTATGCAGTGCTGCCAT
AACCATGAGTGATAACACTGCGGCCAACTTACTTCTGACAACGATCGGAGGACCGAAGGAGCTAACCGCT
TTTTTGCACAACATGGGGGATCATGTAACTCGCCTTGATCGTTGGGAACCGGAGCTGAATGAAGCCATAC
CAAACGACGAGCGTGACACCACGATGCCTGTAGCAATGGCAACAACGTTGCGCAAACTATTAACTGGCGA
ACTACTTACTCTAGCTTCCCGGCAACAATTAATAGACTGGATGGAGGCGGATAAAGTTGCAGGACCACTT
CTGCGCTCGGCCCTTCCGGCTGGCTGGTTTATTGCTGATAAATCTGGAGCCGGTGAGCGTGGGTCTCGCG
GTATCATTGCAGCACTGGGGCCAGATGGTAAGCCCTCCCGTATCGTAGTTATCTACACGACGGGGAGTCA
GGCAACTATGGATGAACGAAATAGACAGATCGCTGAGATAGGTGCCTCACTGATTAAGCATTGGTAACTG
TCAGACCAAGTTTACTCATATATACTTTAGATTGATTTAAAACTTCATTTTTAATTTAAAAGGATCTAGG
TGAAGATCCTTTTTGATAATCTCATGACCAAAATCCCTTAACGTGAGTTTTCGTTCCACTGAGCGTCAGA
CCCCGTAGAAAAGATCAAAGGATCTTCTTGAGATCCTTTTTTTCTGCGCGTAATCTGCTGCTTGCAAACA
AAAAAACCACCGCTACCAGCGGTGGTTTGTTTGCCGGATCAAGAGCTACCAACTCTTTTTCCGAAGGTAA
CTGGCTTCAGCAGAGCGCAGATACCAAATACTGTTCTTCTAGTGTAGCCGTAGTTAGGCCACCACTTCAA
GAACTCTGTAGCACCGCCTACATACCTCGCTCTGCTAATCCTGTTACCAGTGGCTGCTGCCAGTGGCGAT
AAGTCGTGTCTTACCGGGTTGGACTCAAGACGATAGTTACCGGATAAGGCGCAGCGGTCGGGCTGAACGG
GGGGTTCGTGCACACAGCCCAGCTTGGAGCGAACGACCTACACCGAACTGAGATACCTACAGCGTGAGCT
ATGAGAAAGCGCCACGCTTCCCGAAGGGAGAAAGGCGGACAGGTATCCGGTAAGCGGCAGGGTCGGAACA
GGAGAGCGCACGAGGGAGCTTCCAGGGGGAAACGCCTGGTATCTTTATAGTCCTGTCGGGTTTCGCCACC
TCTGACTTGAGCGTCGATTTTTGTGATGCTCGTCAGGGGGGCGGAGCCTATGGAAAAACGCCAGCAACGC
GGCCTTTTTACGGTTCCTGGCCTTTTGCTGGCCTTTTGCTCACATGTTCTTTCCTGCGTTATCCCCTGAT
TCTGTGGATAACCGTATTACCGCCTTTGAGTGAGCTGATACCGCTCGCCGCAGCCGAACGACCGAGCGCA
GCGAGTCAGTGAGCGAGGAAGCGGAAGAGCGCCCAATACGCAAACCGCCTCTCCCCGCGCGTTGGCCGAT
TCATTAATGCAGCTGGCACGACAGGTTTCCCGACTGGAAAGCGGGCAGTGAGCGCAACGCAATTAATGTG
AGTTAGCTCACTCATTAGGCACCCCAGGCTTTACACTTTATGCTTCCGGCTCGTATGTTGTGTGGAATTG
TGAGCGGATAACAATTTCACACAGGAAACAGCTATGACCATGATTACGCCAAGCGCGCAATTAACCCTCA
CTAAAGGGAACAAAAGCTGGAGCTGCAAGCTTAATGTAGTCTTATGCAATACTCTTGTAGTCTTGCAACA
TGGTAACGATGAGTTAGCAACATGCCTTACAAGGAGAGAAAAAGCACCGTGCATGCCGATTGGTGGAAGT
AAGGTGGTACGATCGTGCCTTATTAGGAAGGCAACAGACGGGTCTGACATGGATTGGACGAACCACTGAA
TTGCCGCATTGCAGAGATATTGTATTTAAGTGCCTAGCTCGATACATAAAC
Features (pLannotate 1.2.2; 27 found; start..end, strand, type, name):
      1..181     +  LTR            5' LTR (truncated): truncated 5' long terminal repeat (LTR) from HIV-1
    228..353     +  misc_feature   HIV-1 Ψ: packaging signal of human immunodeficiency virus type 1
    337..700     +  CDS            HIV-1 gag (fragment): gag protein from human immunodeficiency virus 1; gag
    846..1079    +  misc_feature   RRE: The Rev response element (RRE) of HIV-1 allows for Rev-dependent mRNA export from the nucleus to the cytoplasm.
   1456..1556    +  CDS            Rev (fragment): human immunodeficiency virus 1 (HIV-1) Rev protein; rev; enhances nuclear export of unspliced and incompletely spliced viral mRNAs
   1575..1692    +  misc_feature   cPPT/CTS: central polypurine tract and central termination sequence of HIV-1
   1722..2097    +  promoter       TRE3G promoter: 3rd-generation Tet-responsive promoter that can be activated by binding of Tet-On® 3G
   2142..2735    +  CDS            BCL2L11: B2L11_HUMAN - Also known as BIM. Experimental evidence at protein level: Swiss-Prot protein existence level 1. Induces apoptosis and anoikis. Isoform BimL is more potent than isoform BimEL. Isoform Bim-alpha1, isoform Bim-alpha2 and isoform Bim-alpha3 induce apoptosis, although less potent than isoform BimEL, isoform BimL and isoform BimS. Isoform Bim-gamma induces apoptosis. Isoform Bim-alpha3 induces apoptosis possibly through a caspase- mediated pathway. Isoform BimAC and isoform BimABC lack the ability to induce apoptosis. From Homo sapiens (Human).
   2765..3353    +  misc_feature   WPRE: woodchuck hepatitis virus posttranscriptional regulatory element
   3396..3895    +  promoter       PGK promoter: mouse phosphoglycerate kinase 1 promoter
   3909..4712    +  CDS            NeoR/KanR: aminoglycoside phosphotransferase from Tn5; aph(3')-II (or nptII); confers resistance to neomycin, kanamycin, and G418 (Geneticin®)
   4733..4870    +  CDS            nef (fragment): NEF_HV1LA - Experimental evidence at protein level: Swiss-Prot protein existence level 1. Extracellular Nef protein targets CD4(+) T-lymphocytes for apoptosis by interacting with CXCR4 surface receptors. From Human immunodeficiency virus type 1 group M subtype B (isolate Lai) (HIV-1).
   4856..5036    +  LTR            5' LTR (truncated): truncated 5' long terminal repeat (LTR) from HIV-1
   5108..5229    +  polyA_signal   SV40 poly(A) signal: SV40 polyadenylation signal
   5269..5404    +  rep_origin     SV40 ori: SV40 origin of replication
   5425..5443    -  promoter       T7 promoter: promoter for bacteriophage T7 RNA polymerase
   5451..5606    +  CDS            lacZα (fragment): LacZα fragment of β-galactosidase; lacZ fragment
   5611..6039    +  rep_origin     f1 ori (sequence partly withheld): f1 bacteriophage origin of replication; arrow indicates direction of (+) strand synthesis
   6092..6196    +  promoter       AmpR promoter: bla
   6197..7057    +  CDS            AmpR: β-lactamase; bla; confers resistance to ampicillin, carbenicillin, and related antibiotics
   7228..7816    +  rep_origin     ori: high-copy-number ColE1/pMB1/pBR322/pUC origin of replication
   7999..8091    +  CDS            lacI (fragment): lac repressor; lacI; The lac repressor binds to the lac operator to inhibit transcription in E. coli. This inhibition can be relieved by adding lactose or isopropyl-β-D-thiogalactopyranoside (IPTG).
   8104..8125    +  protein_bind   CAP binding site: CAP binding activates transcription in the presence of cAMP. E. coli catabolite activator protein
   8140..8170    +  promoter       lac promoter: promoter for the E. coli lac operon
   8178..8194    +  protein_bind   lac operator: The lac repressor binds to the lac operator to inhibit transcription in E. coli. This inhibition can be relieved by adding lactose or isopropyl-β-D-thiogalactopyranoside (IPTG). lac repressor encoded by lacI
   8239..8257    +  promoter       T3 promoter: promoter for bacteriophage T3 RNA polymerase
   8285..8511    +  promoter       RSV promoter: Rous sarcoma virus enhancer/promoter
