[The description below was written by a language model from this plasmid's Addgene catalogue record and pLannotate feature annotations shown in this document.]
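Description:
pLenti CMV TRE3G BCL2L11 G156E Neo is an HIV-1-based lentiviral transfer plasmid for doxycycline-inducible expression of a mutant form of the human pro-apoptotic BH3-only protein BIM (BCL2L11) in mammalian cells. It derives from the pLenti CMVTRE3G eGFP Neo backbone, with the roughly 600 bp BIM coding sequence introduced by Gibson cloning, apparently in place of eGFP. In bacteria it is maintained through a high-copy ColE1/pUC-type origin and selected with ampicillin via the bla gene. An f1 origin, an SV40 origin and leftover lac, T3 and T7 cloning-vector elements are also annotated in the backbone.

The viral portion runs from an RSV promoter, which sits at the end of the circular map and drives genomic RNA production into a truncated 5' LTR. This chimeric arrangement is typical of third-generation, Tat-independent vectors. It is followed by the Ψ packaging signal with a gag fragment, the RRE for Rev-dependent nuclear export, and the cPPT/CTS. The TRE3G promoter then controls the BCL2L11 open reading frame, which carries a glycine-to-glutamate change at residue 156. TRE3G is a Tet-responsive element with a minimal promoter that is activated only when a Tet-On 3G transactivator is present, and that transactivator is not encoded on this plasmid, so it must be supplied separately. A WPRE downstream enhances transcript expression. A mouse PGK promoter drives NeoR, allowing G418 selection of transduced cells, ahead of the truncated 3' LTR and an SV40 polyadenylation signal.

Inducible control suits a death-inducing gene, allowing stable lines to be established before expression is switched on. The record does not state the functional consequence of the G156E substitution. The associated work concerns the kinetics of fractional killing in cancer cell populations.
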