Addgene plasmid #140748: pLenti CMV TRE3G BCL2L11 G156E Neo
Purpose: Inducibly expresses G156E mutant BIM in mammalian cells
Depositing lab: Scott Dixon. Depositing organization: Stanford University. Publication: Kinetic Heterogeneity of Cancer Cell Fractional Killing. Inde Z, Forcina GC, Denton K, Dixon SJ. Cell Rep. 2020 Jul 7;32(1):107845. doi: 10.1016/j.celrep.2020.107845. PubMed 32640215.
Backbone
  Vector backbone: pLenti CMVTRE3G eGFP Neo (w821-1)
  Backbone manufacturer: 27569
  Backbone size w/o insert (bp): 8804
  Total vector size (bp): 8509
  Vector type: Mammalian Expression, Lentiviral
  Selectable markers: Neomycin (select with G418)
Growth in bacteria
  Bacterial resistance: Ampicillin, 100 μg/mL
  Growth temperature: 37°C
  Growth strain: NEB Stable
  Copy number: Unknown
Gene/Insert
  Gene/Insert name: BCL2L11 (alt name: BIM)
  Species: H. sapiens (human)
  Insert size (bp): 600
  Mutation: Changed Glycine 156 to Glutamate
  GenBank ID: NM_138621.5
  Entrez Gene: BCL2L11 (a.k.a. BAM, BIM, BOD)
  Promoter: CMV TRE3G
  Cloning method: Gibson Cloning
  Sequencing primers: 5′ LNCX; 3′ WPRE-R
Terms and licenses: Academic/Nonprofit Terms; Industry Terms: Not Available to Industry
How to cite: pLenti CMV TRE3G BCL2L11 G156E Neo was a gift from Scott Dixon (Addgene plasmid # 140748 ; http://n2t.net/addgene:140748 ; RRID:Addgene_140748)
